Addgene plasmid #103860: pVZ_PcoaT_SQE1
Purpose: Heterologous, cobalt-inducible expression of SQE1 from A. thaliana in Synechocystis sp. PCC6803
Depositing lab: Ilka Axmann. Depositing organization: Heinrich-Heine-Universitaet Duesseldorf. Publication: The photosynthetic bacteria Rhodobacter capsulatus and Synechocystis sp. PCC 6803 as new hosts for cyclic plant triterpene biosynthesis. Loeschcke A, Dienst D, Wewer V, Hage-Hulsmann J, Dietsch M, Kranz-Finger S, Huren V, Metzger S, Urlacher VB, Gigolashvili T, Kopriva S, Axmann IM, Drepper T, Jaeger KE. PLoS One. 2017 Dec 27;12(12):e0189816. doi: 10.1371/journal.pone.0189816. eCollection 2017. PubMed 29281679.
Backbone
  Vector backbone: pVZ-spec
  Backbone manufacturer: Sergey V. Shestakov, Anne Karradt, and Wolfgang Lockau
  Modifications to backbone: pVZ-spec is a modified version of pVZ321 (Sergey V. Shestakov) made by Anne Karradt in the lab of Wolfgang Lockau.
  Vector type: Bacterial Expression, Synthetic Biology
Growth in bacteria
  Bacterial resistance: Kanamycin and Spectinomycin, 50 & 50 μg/mL
  Growth temperature: 37°C
  Growth strain: DH5alpha
  Copy number: Low Copy
Gene/Insert
  Gene/Insert name: squalene epoxidase 1 (alt names: SQE1; At1g58440)
  Species: A. thaliana (mustard weed)
  Mutation: inserted gene is codon optimized. 2nd amino acid of SQE1 changed from Glu to Ala
  Entrez Gene: XF1 (a.k.a. AT1G58440, DROUGHT HYPERSENSITIVE 2, DRY2, F9K23.3, F9K23_3, SQE1, SQUALENE EPOXIDASE 1)
  Promoter: PcoaT (from Synechocystis sp. PCC 6803)
  Cloning method: Restriction Enzyme; 5′ cloning site SalI (unknown if destroyed); 3′ cloning site SalI (unknown if destroyed)
  Sequencing primers: 5′ unknown
Terms and licenses: Academic/Nonprofit Terms; Industry Terms: Not Available to Industry
Depositor comments: also expresses coaR repressor protein from Synechoccystis sp. PCC6803 growth temperature (37C) referes to E. coli ; in Synechoccystis sp. PCC6803: 30 C
How to cite: pVZ_PcoaT_SQE1 was a gift from Ilka Axmann (Addgene plasmid # 103860 ; http://n2t.net/addgene:103860 ; RRID:Addgene_103860)
