[The description below was written by a language model from this plasmid's Addgene catalogue record and pLannotate feature annotations shown in this document.]
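Description:
pVZ_PcoaT_SQE1 is a low-copy, broad-host-range bacterial expression plasmid of about 11.7 kb, built on pVZ-spec, a modified derivative of pVZ321. It is designed for cobalt-inducible expression of a plant enzyme in the cyanobacterium Synechocystis sp. PCC 6803. The backbone carries the RSF1010 replicon: oriV together with the RepA, RepB and RepC replication proteins it depends on, plus an R1162-like antisense RNA. This lets the plasmid replicate autonomously in E. coli as well as in other Gram-negative hosts. The RSF1010 oriT and the mobB and mobC mobilisation genes allow transfer by conjugation when a helper conjugative plasmid is present. Selection relies on two markers, a Tn903-type aph(3')-Ia kanamycin resistance gene and an aadA spectinomycin/streptomycin resistance gene. The aadA gene is flanked by remnants of a class 1 integron (a Pc promoter fragment and a gentamicin resistance fragment).

The payload sits between BioBrick prefix and suffix sequences and was inserted via SalI sites. It encodes Arabidopsis thaliana squalene epoxidase 1 (SQE1, At1g58440), codon optimised and with the second residue changed from Glu to Ala, followed by a T7 terminator. A short match to a T7 gene 10B-derived tag annotated between the coding sequence and the terminator is probably incidental. Transcription is driven by the Synechocystis PcoaT promoter, and the depositor notes that the cognate regulator CoaR is also expressed from the plasmid. Neither element is annotated in the feature tables, but an unannotated stretch of roughly 1.2 kb upstream of SQE1 could hold them. SQE1 oxidises squalene to 2,3-oxidosqualene, the precursor of cyclic triterpenes. The construct was used in work establishing photosynthetic bacteria as hosts for plant triterpene biosynthesis. The depositor and repository sequences differ by only a few bases and give essentially identical annotations.
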