Features (pLannotate 1.2.2; 20 found; start..end, strand, type, name):
    428..1243    -  CDS            KanR: aminoglycoside phosphotransferase; aph(3')-Ia; confers resistance to kanamycin in bacteria or G418 (Geneticin®) in eukaryotes
   1428..1706    +  CDS            TRA2_ECOLX (fragment): Protein predicted: Swiss-Prot protein existence level 4. Required for transposition of transposon Tn903. From Escherichia coli.
   2101..2495    -  rep_origin     RSF1010 oriV: replication origin of the broad-host-range plasmid RSF1010; requires the RSF1010 RepA/B/C proteins for replication (Scholz et al., 1989)
   2525..2806    -  CDS            mobC: MOBC_ECOLX - Protein predicted: Swiss-Prot protein existence level 4. This protein is essential to promote the specific transfer of the plasmid in the presence of conjugative plasmids. From Escherichia coli.
   2837..2924    +  oriT           RSF1010 oriT: origin of transfer of the broad-host-range plasmid RSF1010 (Scholz et al., 1989)
   3753..4163    +  CDS            mobB: MOBB2_ECOLX - Protein predicted: Swiss-Prot protein existence level 4. This protein is essential to promote the specific transfer of the plasmid in the presence of conjugative plasmids. From Escherichia coli.
   4163..5134    +  CDS            RSF1010 RepB: replication protein B of the broad-host-range plasmid RSF1010 (Scholz et al., 1989); repB
   5577..5651    +  ncRNA          Plasmid R1162: Accession: RF00043 - R1162-like plasmid antisense RNA
   5645..6484    +  CDS            RSF1010 RepA: replication protein A of the broad-host-range plasmid RSF1010 (Scholz et al., 1989); repA
   6471..7322    +  CDS            RSF1010 RepC: replication protein C of the broad-host-range plasmid RSF1010 (Scholz et al., 1989); repC
   7529..7550    +  misc_feature   BioBrick prefix: BioBrick prefix for parts that do not start with "ATG"
   8746..10338   +  CDS            SQE1: ERG14_ARATH - Also known as DRY2, XF1. Experimental evidence at protein level: Swiss-Prot protein existence level 1. Catalyzes the stereospecific oxidation of squalene to (S)- 2,3-epoxysqualene, and is considered to be a rate-limiting enzyme in steroid biosynthesis. Can produce not only oxidosqualene, but also 2,3:22,23-dioxidosqualene. Main squalene epoxidase in the root. Sqe1 mutants may show defects in membrane lipid rafts, impairing the correct localization of RHD2 NADPH oxidase and the proper polarized production of ROS. From Arabidopsis thaliana (Mouse-ear cress).
  10346..10363   +  CDS            SET1 (fragment): solubility-enhancement tag derived from T7 phage gene 10B
  10371..10418   +  terminator     T7 terminator: transcription terminator for bacteriophage T7 RNA polymerase
  10423..10442   +  misc_feature   BioBrick suffix: universal suffix for all parts
  10508..11299   -  CDS            SmR: aminoglycoside adenylyltransferase (Murphy, 1985); aadA; confers resistance to spectinomycin and streptomycin
  11306..11362   -  CDS            GmR (fragment): gentamycin acetyltransferase; aacC1; confers resistance to gentamycin
  11538..11561   -  promoter       Pc promoter (fragment): intI1 (promoter lies within the coding sequence); class 1 integron promoter
  11541..4       -  CDS            YPR2_ECOLX (fragment) (across the origin): Protein predicted: Swiss-Prot protein existence level 4. From Escherichia coli.
  11710..287     -  CDS            TRA2_ECOLX (fragment) (across the origin): Protein predicted: Swiss-Prot protein existence level 4. Required for transposition of transposon Tn903. From Escherichia coli.
>Addgene plasmid #103860 | pVZ_PcoaT_SQE1 | depositor full sequence | sequence record 196832 | pVZ_PcoaT_SQE1 sequence 11719 bps
CTAGAGGATCTGTAATCCGGGCAGCGCAACGGAACATTCATCAGTGTAAAAATGGAATCAATAAAGCCCT
GCGCAGCGCGCAGGGTCAGCCTGAATACGCGTTTAATGACCAGCACAGTCGTGATGGCAAGGTCAGAATA
GCGCTGAGGTCTGCCTCGTGAAGAAGGTGTTGCTGACTCATACCAGGCCTGAATCGCCCCATCATCCAGC
CAGAAAGTGAGGGAGCCACGGTTGATGAGAGCTTTGTTGTAGGTGGACCAGTTGGTGATTTTGAACTTTT
GCTTTGCCACGGAACGGTCTGCGTTGTCGGGAAGATGCGTGATCTGATCCTTCAACTCAGCAAAAGTTCG
ATTTATTCAACAAAGCCGCCGTCCCGTCAAGTCAGCGTAATGCTCTGCCAGTGTTACAACCAATTAACCA
ATTCTGATTAGAAAAACTCATCGAGCATCAAATGAAACTGCAATTTATTCATATCAGGATTATCAATACC
ATATTTTTGAAAAAGCCGTTTCTGTAATGAAGGAGAAAACTCACCGAGGCAGTTCCATAGGATGGCAAGA
TCCTGGTATCGGTCTGCGATTCCGACTCGTCCAACATCAATACAACCTATTAATTTCCCCTCGTCAAAAA
TAAGGTTATCAAGTGAGAAATCACCATGAGTGACGACTGAATCCGGTGAGAATGGCAAAAGCTTATGCAT
TTCTTTCCAGACTTGTTCAACAGGCCAGCCATTACGCTCGTCATCAAAATCACTCGCATCAACCAAACCG
TTATTCATTCGTGATTGCGCCTGAGCGAGACGAAATACGCGATCGCTGTTAAAAGGACAATTACAAACAG
GAATCGAATGCAACCGGCGCAGGAACACTGCCAGCGCATCAACAATATTTTCACCTGAATCAGGATATTC
TTCTAATACCTGGAATGCTGTTTTCCCGGGGATCGCAGTGGTGAGTAACCATGCATCATCAGGAGTACGG
ATAAAATGCTTGATGGTCGGAAGAGGCATAAATTCCGTCAGCCAGTTTAGTCTGACCATCTCATCTGTAA
CATCATTGGCAACGCTACCTTTGCCATGTTTCAGAAACAACTCTGGCGCATCGGGCTTCCCATACAATCG
ATAGATTGTCGCACCTGATTGCCCGACATTATCGCGAGCCCATTTATACCCATATAAATCAGCATCCATG
TTGGAATTTAATCGCGGCCTCGAGCAAGACGTTTCCCGTTGAATATGGCTCATAACACCCCTTGTATTAC
TGTTTATGTAAGCAGACAGTTTTATTGTTCATGATGATATATTTTTATCTTGTGCAATGTAACATCAGAG
ATTTTGAGACACAACGTGGCTTTGTTGAATAAATCGAACTTTTGCTGAGTTGAAGGATCAGATCACGCAT
CTTCCCGACAACGCAGACCGTTCCGTGGCAAAGCAAAAGTTCAAAATCACCAACTGGTCCACCTACAACA
AAGCTCTCATCAACCGTGGCTCCCTCACTTTCTGGCTGGATGATGGGGCGATTCAGGCCTGGTATGAGTC
AGCAACACCTTCTTCACGAGGCAGACCTCAGCGCTATTCTGACCTTGCCATCACGACTGTGCTGGTCATT
AAACGCGTATTCAGGCTGACCCTGCGCGCTGCGCAGGGCTTTATTGATTCCATTTTTACACTGATGAATG
TTCCGTTGCGCTGCCCGGATTACAGCTGAAAGCGACCAGGTGCTCGGCGTGGCAAGACTCGCAGCGAACC
CGTAGAAAGCCATGCTCCAGCCGCCCGCATTGGAGAAATTCTTCAAATTCCCGTTGCACATAGCCCGGCA
ATTCCTTTCCCTGCTCTGCCATAAGCGCAGCGAATGCCGGGTAATACTCGTCAACGATCTGATAGAGAAG
GGTTTGCTCGGGTCGGTGGCTCTGGTAACGACCAGTATCCCGATCCCGGCTGGCCGTCCTGGCCGCCACA
TGAGGCATGTTCCGCGTCCTTGCAATACTGTGTTTACATACAGTCTATCGCTTAGCGGAAAGTTCTTTTA
CCCTCAGCCGAAATGCCTGCCGTTGCTAGACATTGCCAGCCAGTGCCCGTCACTCCCGTACTAACTGTCA
CGAACCCCTGCAATAACTGTCACGCCCCCCTGCAATAACTGTCACGAACCCCTGCAATAACTGTCACGCC
CCCAAACCTGCAAACCCAGCAGGGGCGGGGGCTGGCGGGGTGTTGGAAAAATCCATCCATGATTATCTAA
GAATAATCCACTAGGCGCGGTTATCAGCGCCCTTGTGGGGCGCTGCTGCCCTTGCCCAATATGCCCGGCC
AGAGGCCGGATAGCTGGTCTATTCGCTGCGCTAGGCTACACACCGCCCCACCGCTGCGCGGCAGGGGGAA
AGGCGGGCAAAGCCCGCTAAACCCCACACCAAACCCCGCAGAAATACGCTGGAGCGCTTTTAGCCGCTTT
AGCGGCCTTTCCCCCTACCCGAAGGGTGGGGGCGCGTGTGCAGCCCCGCAGGGCCTGTCTCGGTCGATCA
TTCAGCCCGGCTCATCCTTCTGGCGTGGCGGCAGACCGAACAAGGCGCGGTCGTGGTCGCGTTCAAGGTA
CGCATCCATTGCCGCCATGAGCCGATCCTCCGGCCACTCGCTGCTGTTCACCTTGGCCAAAATCATGGCC
CCCACCAGCACCTTGCGCCTTGTTTCGTTCTTGCGCTCTTGCTGCTGTTCCCTTGCCCGCACCCGCTGAA
TTTCGGCATTGATTCGCGCTCGTTGTTCTTCGAGCTTGGCCAGCCGATCCGCCGCCTTGTTGCTCCCCTT
AACCATCTTGACACCCCATTGTTAATGTGCTGTCTCGTAGGCTATCATGGAGGCACAGCGGCGGCAATCC
CGACCCTACTTTGTAGGGGAGGGCGCACTTACCGGTTTCTCTTCGAGAAACTGGCCTAACGGCCACCCTT
CGGGCGGTGCGCTCTCCGAGGGCCATTGCATGGAGCCGAAAAGCAAAAGCAACAGCGAGGCAGCATGGCG
ATTTATCACCTTACGGCGAAAACCGGCAGCAGGTCGGGCGGCCAATCGGCCAGGGCCAAGGCCGACTACA
TCCAGCGCGAAGGCAAGTATGCCCGCGACATGGATGAAGTCTTGCACGCCGAATCCGGGCACATGCCGGA
GTTCGTCGAGCGGCCCGCCGACTACTGGGATGCTGCCGACCTGTATGAACGCGCCAATGGGCGGCTGTTC
AAGGAGGTCGAATTTGCCCTGCCGGTCGAGCTGACCCTCGACCAGCAGAAGGCGCTGGCGTCCGAGTTCG
CCCAGCACCTGACCGGTGCCGAGCGCCTGCCGTATACGCTGGCCATCCATGCCGGTGGCGGCGAGAACCC
GCACTGCCACCTGATGATCTCCGAGCGGATCAATGACGGCATCGAGCGGCCCGCCGCTCAGTGGTTCAAG
CGGTACAACGGCAAGACCCCGGAGAAGGGCGGGGCACAGAAGACCGAAGCGCTCAAGCCCAAGGCATGGC
TTGAGCAGACCCGCGAGGCATGGGCCGACCATGCCAACCGGGCATTAGAGCGGGCTGGCCACGACGCCCG
CATTGACCACAGAACACTTGAGGCGCAGGGCATCGAGCGCCTGCCCGGTGTTCACCTGGGGCCGAACGTG
GTGGAGATGGAAGGCCGGGGCATCCGCACCGACCGGGCAGACGTGGCCCTGAACATCGACACCGCCAACG
CCCAGATCATCGACTTACAGGAATACCGGGAGGCAATAGACCATGAACGCAATCGACAGAGTGAAGAAAT
CCAGAGGCATCAACGAGTTAGCGGAGCAGATCGAACCGCTGGCCCAGAGCATGGCGACACTGGCCGACGA
AGCCCGGCAGGTCATGAGCCAGACCCAGCAGGCCAGCGAGGCGCAGGCGGCGGAGTGGCTGAAAGCCCAG
CGCCAGACAGGGGCGGCATGGGTGGAGCTGGCCAAAGAGTTGCGGGAGGTAGCCGCCGAGGTGAGCAGCG
CCGCGCAGAGCGCCCGGAGCGCGTCGCGGGGGTGGCACTGGAAGCTATGGCTAACCGTGATGCTGGCTTC
CATGATGCCTACGGTGGTGCTGCTGATCGCATCGTTGCTCTTGCTCGACCTGACGCCACTGACAACCGAG
GACGGCTCGATCTGGCTGCGCTTGGTGGCCCGATGAAGAACGACAGGACTTTGCAGGCCATAGGCCGACA
GCTCAAGGCCATGGGCTGTGAGCGCTTCGATATCGGCGTCAGGGACGCCACCACCGGCCAGATGATGAAC
CGGGAATGGTCAGCCGCCGAAGTGCTCCAGAACACGCCATGGCTCAAGCGGATGAATGCCCAGGGCAATG
ACGTGTATATCAGGCCCGCCGAGCAGGAGCGGCATGGTCTGGTGCTGGTGGACGACCTCAGCGAGTTTGA
CCTGGATGACATGAAAGCCGAGGGCCGGGAGCCTGCCCTGGTAGTGGAAACCAGCCCGAAGAACTATCAG
GCATGGGTCAAGGTGGCCGACGCCGCAGGCGGTGAACTTCGGGGGCAGATTGCCCGGACGCTGGCCAGCG
AGTACGACGCCGACCCGGCCAGCGCCGACAGCCGCCACTATGGCCGCTTGGCGGGCTTCACCAACCGCAA
GGACAAGCACACCACCCGCGCCGGTTATCAGCCGTGGGTGCTGCTGCGTGAATCCAAGGGCAAGACCGCC
ACCGCTGGCCCGGCGCTGGTGCAGCAGGCTGGCCAGCAGATCGAGCAGGCCCAGCGGCAGCAGGAGAAGG
CCCGCAGGCTGGCCAGCCTCGAACTGCCCGAGCGGCAGCTTAGCCGCCACCGGCGCACGGCGCTGGACGA
GTACCGCAGCGAGATGGCCGGGCTGGTCAAGCGCTTCGGTGATGACCTCAGCAAGTGCGACTTTATCGCC
GCGCAGAAGCTGGCCAGCCGGGGCCGCAGTGCCGAGGAAATCGGCAAGGCCATGGCCGAGGCCAGCCCAG
CGCTGGCAGAGCGCAAGCCCGGCCACGAAGCGGATTACATCGAGCGCACCGTCAGCAAGGTCATGGGTCT
GCCCAGCGTCCAGCTTGCGCGGGCCGAGCTGGCACGGGCACCGGCACCCCGCCAGCGAGGCATGGACAGG
GGCGGGCCAGATTTCAGCATGTAGTGCTTGCGTTGGTACTCACGCCTGTTATACTATGAGTACTCACGCA
CAGAAGGGGGTTTTATGGAATACGAAAAAAGCGCTTCAGGGTCGGTCTACCTGATCAAAAGTGACAAGGG
CTATTGGTTGCCCGGTGGCTTTGGTTATACGTCAAACAAGGCCGAGGCTGGCCGCTTTTCAGTCGCTGAT
ATGGCCAGCCTTAACCTTGACGGCTGCACCTTGTCCTTGTTCCGCGAAGACAAGCCTTTCGGCCCCGGCA
AGTTTCTCGGTGACTGATATGAAAGACCAAAAGGACAAGCAGACCGGCGACCTGCTGGCCAGCCCTGACG
CTGTACGCCAAGCGCGATATGCCGAGCGCATGAAGGCCAAAGGGATGCGTCAGCGCAAGTTCTGGCTGAC
CGACGACGAATACGAGGCGCTGCGCGAGTGCCTGGAAGAACTCAGAGCGGCGCAGGGCGGGGGTAGTGAC
CCCGCCAGCGCCTAACCACCAACTGCCTGCAAAGGAGGCAATCAATGGCTACCCATAAGCCTATCAATAT
TCTGGAGGCGTTCGCAGCAGCGCCGCCACCGCTGGACTACGTTTTGCCCAACATGGTGGCCGGTACGGTC
GGGGCGCTGGTGTCGCCCGGTGGTGCCGGTAAATCCATGCTGGCCCTGCAACTGGCCGCACAGATTGCAG
GCGGGCCGGATCTGCTGGAGGTGGGCGAACTGCCCACCGGCCCGGTGATCTACCTGCCCGCCGAAGACCC
GCCCACCGCCATTCATCACCGCCTGCACGCCCTTGGGGCGCACCTCAGCGCCGAGGAACGGCAAGCCGTG
GCTGACGGCCTGCTGATCCAGCCGCTGATCGGCAGCCTGCCCAACATCATGGCCCCGGAGTGGTTCGACG
GCCTCAAGCGCGCCGCCGAGGGCCGCCGCCTGATGGTGCTGGACACGCTGCGCCGGTTCCACATCGAGGA
AGAAAACGCCAGCGGCCCCATGGCCCAGGTCATCGGTCGCATGGAGGCCATCGCCGCCGATACCGGGTGC
TCTATCGTGTTCCTGCACCATGCCAGCAAGGGCGCGGCCATGATGGGCGCAGGCGACCAGCAGCAGGCCA
GCCGGGGCAGCTCGGTACTGGTCGATAACATCCGCTGGCAGTCCTACCTGTCGAGCATGACCAGCGCCGA
GGCCGAGGAATGGGGTGTGGACGACGACCAGCGCCGGTTCTTCGTCCGCTTCGGTGTGAGCAAGGCCAAC
TATGGCGCACCGTTCGCTGATCGGTGGTTCAGGCGGCATGACGGCGGGGTGCTCAAGCCCGCCGTGCTGG
AGAGGCAGCGCAAGAGCAAGGGGGTGCCCCGTGGTGAAGCCTAAGAACAAGCACAGCCTCAGCCACGTCC
GGCACGACCCGGCGCACTGTCTGGCCCCCGGCCTGTTCCGTGCCCTCAAGCGGGGCGAGCGCAAGCGCAG
CAAGCTGGACGTGACGTATGACTACGGCGACGGCAAGCGGATCGAGTTCAGCGGCCCGGAGCCGCTGGGC
GCTGATGATCTGCGCATCCTGCAAGGGCTGGTGGCCATGGCTGGGCCTAATGGCCTAGTGCTTGGCCCGG
AACCCAAGACCGAAGGCGGACGGCAGCTCCGGCTGTTCCTGGAACCCAAGTGGGAGGCCGTCACCGCTGA
ATGCCATGTGGTCAAAGGTAGCTATCGGGCGCTGGCAAAGGAAATCGGGGCAGAGGTCGATAGTGGTGGG
GCGCTCAAGCACATACAGGACTGCATCGAGCGCCTTTGGAAGGTATCCATCATCGCCCAGAATGGCCGCA
AGCGGCAGGGGTTTCGGCTGCTGTCGGAGTACGCCAGCGACGAGGCGGACGGGCGCCTGTACGTGGCCCT
GAACCCCTTGATCGCGCAGGCCGTCATGGGTGGCGGCCAGCATGTGCGCATCAGCATGGACGAGGTGCGG
GCGCTGGACAGCGAAACCGCCCGCCTGCTGCACCAGCGGCTGTGTGGCTGGATCGACCCCGGCAAAACCG
GCAAGGCTTCCATAGATACCTTGTGCGGCTATGTCTGGCCGTCAGAGGCCAGTGGTTCGACCATGCGCAA
GCGCCGCCAGCGGGTGCGCGAGGCGTTGCCGGAGCTGGTCGCGCTGGGCTGGACGGTAACCGAGTTCGCG
GCGGGCAAGTACGACATCACCCGGCCCAAGGCGGCAGGCTGACCCCCCCCACTCTATTGTAAACAAGACA
TTTTTATCTTTTATATTCAATGGCTTATTTTCCTGCTAATTGGTAATACCATGAAAAATACCATGCTCAG
AAAAGGCTTAACAATATTTTGAAAAATTGCCTACTGAGCGCTGCCGCACAGCTCCATAGGCCGCTTTCCT
GGCTTTGCTTCCAGATGTATGCTCTTCTGCTCCTGCATGAATTCGCGGCCGCTTCTAGAGACTAAAGACA
AGTGAGATAGCAGTGGCAATCTGGCTTTGCAATCAATGTTTCCACTAAAGCGTTTAGCGTTACTGCGGCT
AGAAGTCCTCCACCGAGGCTCCCCTGAATGGTGATATGGGGAATGGGACTGGTCATCAGTCGTCGTTTTG
CCCCCGGAGCATGACTAAAACCGATCGGCATTCCGATCACAAGAGCCGGCTGAATATGTTGTTGCTCTAT
CAGCTTACAGGCAGTGAGTAAAACAGAAGGGGCATAGCCGATCGCCAGCACACATCCTTGGGGAATCTGT
TGTAACCGCTGTTGCCAATGGTCATGGTGCCAAAAAGCTTGCTCGGCTTCCCTAAGCCCTGTGATGTGAG
GGTCGTCAATCAGCGTTTTAACCGTACATCCTAAATGAGCTAACCGAGTTTGATCAAGAGCCGCAGCCAC
AACCGGAACATCGGTGACGACTGGACACCCTGCTTTCAGTGCATCTCGTGCCGAGGCGATCGCTCCCTGA
CTCAATCGAACGGCGTTTACCAAGCTAACATCACCACAGGCCAGCACTAATTGATGTAGTAAGTGAATGG
TAATTTCAGAGTAAGCCGATAAATCCGGTAGCAGGTGTTTGAGGGATTCCTGAAAGGCTTCTGGATGAGT
TGTTGTCTCCGCATCTAGGTTCGTCCACAACTGATCGAGTTTTCCTAACCCCTCCTGGACATCCACATCA
AGCTGTTTCAGTTGGGCCAGAGCTTCCGCTTGGGTAATCTGGCAACTCTGGTCGCGTCCCAGTAATCCTT
CTAAAGCAGATGCGGTTTGGCGGAGTCGAGTAATCTGCTGAATCACAGCCTGATATTGCTGTTGCAACTG
CACCATTAGGGTGGGATCAAGGCTCTCTTCAGAATGGCTATCCAGCAGTTGCCGAATATGAGACAACTGA
AAGCCCTGCTGTTTGAGGGCAATGACTCGTTGGAGCCGTTGTACGTCCTGCTGAGTATAAAGGCGGTAGT
TGCCCTCTGAGCGTTGAACGGGGGGAAGCAATCCCAGGGTGTGGTAATGGCGCACCATGCGAGGCGTAAC
GCCACCTCCCACTGCATCTGTGAGTTCTTTAATCGTTAAGTGATTAGTCTTCATCCCTTTAGTTTACTCA
AAACCTTGACATTGACACTAATGTTAAGGTTTAGGCTGAGAAGGTAAAAATCCAAGTTAAAAAGCATGGC
TAGCCAGCTGTGGAACTGGATCCTGCCGCTGCTGATCAGCAGCCTGCTGATCAGCTTCGTGGCGTTCTAT
GGCTTCTTCGTGAAACCGAAACGCAACGGCCTGCGCCATGATCGCAAAACCGTGAGCACCGTGACCAGCG
ATGTGGGCAGCGTGAACATCACCGGCGATACCGTGGCGGATGTGATCGTGGTGGGCGCGGGCGTGGCGGG
CAGCGCGCTGGCGTATACCCTGGGCAAAGATAAACGCCGCGTGCATGTGATCGAACGCGATCTGAGCGAA
CCGGATCGCATCGTGGGCGAACTGCTGCAGCCGGGCGGCTATCTGAAACTGCTGGAACTGGGCATCGAAG
ATTGCGTGGAAGAAATCGATGCGCAGCGCGTGTATGGCTATGCGCTGTTCAAAAACGGCAAACGCATCCG
CCTGGCGTATCCGCTGGAAAAATTCCATGAAGATGTGAGCGGCCGCAGCTTCCATAACGGCCGCTTCATC
CAGCGCATGCGCGAAAAAGCGGCGAGCCTGCCGAACGTGCAGCTGGAACAGGGCACCGTGCTGAGCCTGC
TGGAAGAAAACGGCACCATCAAAGGCGTGCGCTATAAAAACAAAGCGGGCGAAGAACAGACCGCGTTCGC
GGCGCTGACCATCGTGTGCGATGGCTGCTTCAGCAACCTGCGCCGCAGCCTGTGCAACCCGCAGGTGGAA
GTGCCGAGCTGCTTCGTGGGCCTGGTGCTGGAAAACTGCAACCTGCCGTATGCGAACCATGGCCATGTGG
TGCTGGCGGATCCGAGCCCGATCCTGATGTATCCGATCAGCAGCACCGAAGTGCGCTGCCTGGTGGATGT
GCCGGGCCAGAAAGTGCCGAGCATCGCGAACGGCGAAATGAAAAACTATCTGAAAACCGTGGTGGCGCCG
CAGATGCCGCATGAAGTGTATGATAGCTTCATCGCGGCGGTGGATAAAGGCAACATCAAAAGCATGCCGA
ACCGCAGCATGCCGGCGAGCCCGTATCCGACCCCGGGCGCGCTGCTGATGGGCGATGCGTTCAACATGCG
CCATCCGCTGACCGGCGGCGGCATGACCGTGGCGCTGGCGGATATCGTGGTGCTGCGCAACCTGCTGCGC
CCGCTGCGCGATCTGAGCGATGGCGCGAGCCTGTGCAAATATCTGGAGAGCTTCTATACCCTGCGCAAAC
CGGTGGCGGCGACCATCAACACCCTGGCGAACGCGCTGTATCAGGTGTTCTGCAGCAGCGAAAACGAAGC
GCGCAACGAAATGCGCGAAGCGTGCTTCGATTATCTGGGCCTGGGCGGCATGTGCACCAGCGGCCCGGTG
AGCCTGCTGAGCGGCCTGAACCCGCGCCCGCTGACCCTGGTGTGCCATTTCTTCGCGGTGGCGGTGTATG
GCGTGATCCGCCTGCTGATCCCGTTCCCGAGCCCGAAACGCATCTGGCTGGGCGCGAAACTGATCAGCGG
CGCGAGCGGCATCATCTTCCCGATCATCAAAGCGGAAGGCGTGCGCCAGATGTTCTTCCCGGCGACCGTG
CCGGCGTATTATTATAAAGCGCCGACCGTGGGCGAAACCAAATGCAGCTAACCTAGGCTGCTGCCACCGC
TGAGCAATAACTAGCATAACCCCTTGGGGCCTCTAAACGGGTCTTGAGGGGTTTTTTGGGCGACTAGTAG
CGGCCGCTGCAGTCGACTCTAGAGCTTGAGTTAAGCCGCGCCGCGAAGCGGCGTCGGCTTGAACGAATTG
TTAGACATTATTTGCCGACTACCTTGGTGATCTCGCCTTTCACGTAGTGGACAAATTCTTCCAACTGATC
TGCGCGCGAGGCCAAGCGATCTTCTTCTTGTCCAAGATAAGCCTGTCTAGCTTCAAGTATGACGGGCTGA
TACTGGGCCGGCAGGCGCTCCATTGCCCAGTCGGCAGCGACATCCTTCGGCGCGATTTTGCCGGTTACTG
CGCTGTACCAAATGCGGGACAACGTAAGCACTACATTTCGCTCATCGCCAGCCCAGTCGGGCGGCGAGTT
CCATAGCGTTAAGGTTTCATTTAGCGCCTCAAATAGATCCTGTTCAGGAACCGGATCAAAGAGTTCCTCC
GCCGCTGGACCTACCAAGGCAACGCTATGTTCTCTTGCTTTTGTCAGCAAGATAGCCAGATCAATGTCGA
TCGTGGCTGGCTCGAAGATACCTGCAAGAATGTCATTGCGCTGCCATTCTCCAAATTGCAGTTCGCGCTT
AGCTGGATAACGCCACGGAATGATGTCGTCGTGCACAACAATGGTGACTTCTACAGCGCGGAGAATCTCG
CTCTCTCCAGGGGAAGCCGAAGTTTCCAAAAGGTCGTTGATCAAAGCTCGCCGCGTTGTTTCATCAAGCC
TTACGGTCACCGTAACCAGCAAATCAATATCACTGTGTGGCTTCAGGCCGCCATCCACTGCGGAGCCGTA
CAAATGTACGGCCAGCAACGTCGGTTCGAGATGGCGCTCGATGACGCCAACTACCTCTGATAGTTGAGTC
GATACTTCGGCGATCACCGCTTCCCTCATGATGTTTAACTTTGTTTTAGGGCGACTGCCCTGCTGCGTAA
CATCGTTGCTGCTCCATAACATCAAACATCGACCCACGGCGTAACGCGCTTGCTGCTTGGATGCCCGAGG
CATAGACTGTACCCCAAAAAAACAGTCATAACAAGCCATGAAAACCGCCACTGCGCCGTTACCACCGCTG
CGTTCGGTCAAGGTTCTGGACCAGTTGCGTGAGCGCATACGCTACTTGCATTACAGCTTACGAACCGAAC
AGGCTTATGTCCACTGGGTTCGTGCCTTCATCCGTTTCCACGGTGTGCGTCACCCGGCAACCTTGGGCAG
CAGCGAAGTCGAGGCATTTCTGTCCTGGCTGGCGAACGAGCGCAAGGTTTCGGTCTCCACGCATCGTCAG
GCATTGGCGGCCTTGCTGTTCTTCTAGAT
