Features (pLannotate 1.2.2; 20 found; start..end, strand, type, name):
    428..1243    -  CDS            KanR: aminoglycoside phosphotransferase; aph(3')-Ia; confers resistance to kanamycin in bacteria or G418 (Geneticin®) in eukaryotes
   1428..1706    +  CDS            TRA2_ECOLX (fragment): Protein predicted: Swiss-Prot protein existence level 4. Required for transposition of transposon Tn903. From Escherichia coli.
   2101..2495    -  rep_origin     RSF1010 oriV: replication origin of the broad-host-range plasmid RSF1010; requires the RSF1010 RepA/B/C proteins for replication (Scholz et al., 1989)
   2525..2806    -  CDS            mobC: MOBC_ECOLX - Protein predicted: Swiss-Prot protein existence level 4. This protein is essential to promote the specific transfer of the plasmid in the presence of conjugative plasmids. From Escherichia coli.
   2837..2924    +  oriT           RSF1010 oriT: origin of transfer of the broad-host-range plasmid RSF1010 (Scholz et al., 1989)
   3753..4163    +  CDS            mobB: MOBB2_ECOLX - Protein predicted: Swiss-Prot protein existence level 4. This protein is essential to promote the specific transfer of the plasmid in the presence of conjugative plasmids. From Escherichia coli.
   4163..5134    +  CDS            RSF1010 RepB: replication protein B of the broad-host-range plasmid RSF1010 (Scholz et al., 1989); repB
   5577..5651    +  ncRNA          Plasmid R1162: Accession: RF00043 - R1162-like plasmid antisense RNA
   5645..6484    +  CDS            RSF1010 RepA: replication protein A of the broad-host-range plasmid RSF1010 (Scholz et al., 1989); repA
   6471..7322    +  CDS            RSF1010 RepC (fragment): replication protein C of the broad-host-range plasmid RSF1010 (Scholz et al., 1989); repC
   7529..7550    +  misc_feature   BioBrick prefix: BioBrick prefix for parts that do not start with "ATG"
   8746..10338   +  CDS            SQE1: ERG14_ARATH - Also known as DRY2, XF1. Experimental evidence at protein level: Swiss-Prot protein existence level 1. Catalyzes the stereospecific oxidation of squalene to (S)- 2,3-epoxysqualene, and is considered to be a rate-limiting enzyme in steroid biosynthesis. Can produce not only oxidosqualene, but also 2,3:22,23-dioxidosqualene. Main squalene epoxidase in the root. Sqe1 mutants may show defects in membrane lipid rafts, impairing the correct localization of RHD2 NADPH oxidase and the proper polarized production of ROS. From Arabidopsis thaliana (Mouse-ear cress).
  10346..10363   +  CDS            SET1 (fragment): solubility-enhancement tag derived from T7 phage gene 10B
  10371..10418   +  terminator     T7 terminator: transcription terminator for bacteriophage T7 RNA polymerase
  10423..10442   +  misc_feature   BioBrick suffix: universal suffix for all parts
  10508..11299   -  CDS            SmR: aminoglycoside adenylyltransferase (Murphy, 1985); aadA; confers resistance to spectinomycin and streptomycin
  11306..11362   -  CDS            GmR (fragment): gentamycin acetyltransferase; aacC1; confers resistance to gentamycin
  11538..11561   -  promoter       Pc promoter (fragment): intI1 (promoter lies within the coding sequence); class 1 integron promoter
  11541..1       -  CDS            YPR2_ECOLX (fragment) (across the origin): Protein predicted: Swiss-Prot protein existence level 4. From Escherichia coli.
  11701..287     -  CDS            TRA2_ECOLX (fragment) (across the origin): Protein predicted: Swiss-Prot protein existence level 4. Required for transposition of transposon Tn903. From Escherichia coli.
>Addgene plasmid #103860 | pVZ_PcoaT_SQE1 | addgene full sequence | sequence record 202305 | Addgene NGS Result
CTAGAGGATCTGTAATCCGGGCAGCGCAACGGAACATTCATCAGTGTAAAAATGGAATCAATAAAGCCCT
GCGCAGCGCGCAGGGTCAGCCTGAATACGCGTTTAATGACCAGCACAGTCGTGATGGCAAGGTCAGAATA
GCGCTGAGGTCTGCCTCGTGAAGAAGGTGTTGCTGACTCATACCAGGCCTGAATCGCCCCATCATCCAGC
CAGAAAGTGAGGGAGCCACGGTTGATGAGAGCTTTGTTGTAGGTGGACCAGTTGGTGATTTTGAACTTTT
GCTTTGCCACGGAACGGTCTGCGTTGTCGGGAAGATGCGTGATCTGATCCTTCAACTCAGCAAAAGTTCG
ATTTATTCAACAAAGCCGCCGTCCCGTCAAGTCAGCGTAATGCTCTGCCAGTGTTACAACCAATTAACCA
ATTCTGATTAGAAAAACTCATCGAGCATCAAATGAAACTGCAATTTATTCATATCAGGATTATCAATACC
ATATTTTTGAAAAAGCCGTTTCTGTAATGAAGGAGAAAACTCACCGAGGCAGTTCCATAGGATGGCAAGA
TCCTGGTATCGGTCTGCGATTCCGACTCGTCCAACATCAATACAACCTATTAATTTCCCCTCGTCAAAAA
TAAGGTTATCAAGTGAGAAATCACCATGAGTGACGACTGAATCCGGTGAGAATGGCAAAAGCTTATGCAT
TTCTTTCCAGACTTGTTCAACAGGCCAGCCATTACGCTCGTCATCAAAATCACTCGCATCAACCAAACCG
TTATTCATTCGTGATTGCGCCTGAGCGAGACGAAATACGCGATCGCTGTTAAAAGGACAATTACAAACAG
GAATCGAATGCAACCGGCGCAGGAACACTGCCAGCGCATCAACAATATTTTCACCTGAATCAGGATATTC
TTCTAATACCTGGAATGCTGTTTTCCCGGGGATCGCAGTGGTGAGTAACCATGCATCATCAGGAGTACGG
ATAAAATGCTTGATGGTCGGAAGAGGCATAAATTCCGTCAGCCAGTTTAGTCTGACCATCTCATCTGTAA
CATCATTGGCAACGCTACCTTTGCCATGTTTCAGAAACAACTCTGGCGCATCGGGCTTCCCATACAATCG
ATAGATTGTCGCACCTGATTGCCCGACATTATCGCGAGCCCATTTATACCCATATAAATCAGCATCCATG
TTGGAATTTAATCGCGGCCTCGAGCAAGACGTTTCCCGTTGAATATGGCTCATAACACCCCTTGTATTAC
TGTTTATGTAAGCAGACAGTTTTATTGTTCATGATGATATATTTTTATCTTGTGCAATGTAACATCAGAG
ATTTTGAGACACAACGTGGCTTTGTTGAATAAATCGAACTTTTGCTGAGTTGAAGGATCAGATCACGCAT
CTTCCCGACAACGCAGACCGTTCCGTGGCAAAGCAAAAGTTCAAAATCACCAACTGGTCCACCTACAACA
AAGCTCTCATCAACCGTGGCTCCCTCACTTTCTGGCTGGATGATGGGGCGATTCAGGCCTGGTATGAGTC
AGCAACACCTTCTTCACGAGGCAGACCTCAGCGCTATTCTGACCTTGCCATCACGACTGTGCTGGTCATT
AAACGCGTATTCAGGCTGACCCTGCGCGCTGCGCAGGGCTTTATTGATTCCATTTTTACACTGATGAATG
TTCCGTTGCGCTGCCCGGATTACAGCTGAAAGCGACCAGGTGCTCGGCGTGGCAAGACTCGCAGCGAACC
CGTAGAAAGCCATGCTCCAGCCGCCCGCATTGGAGAAATTCTTCAAATTCCCGTTGCACATAGCCCGGCA
ATTCCTTTCCCTGCTCTGCCATAAGCGCAGCGAATGCCGGGTAATACTCGTCAACGATCTGATAGAGAAG
GGTTTGCTCGGGTCGGTGGCTCTGGTAACGACCAGTATCCCGATCCCGGCTGGCCGTCCTGGCCGCCACA
TGAGGCATGTTCCGCGTCCTTGCAATACTGTGTTTACATACAGTCTATCGCTTAGCGGAAAGTTCTTTTA
CCCTCAGCCGAAATGCCTGCCGTTGCTAGACATTGCCAGCCAGTGCCCGTCACTCCCGTACTAACTGTCA
CGAACCCCTGCAATAACTGTCACGCCCCCCTGCAATAACTGTCACGAACCCCTGCAATAACTGTCACGCC
CCCAAACCTGCAAACCCAGCAGGGGCGGGGGCTGGCGGGGTGTTGGAAAAATCCATCCATGATTATCTAA
GAATAATCCACTAGGCGCGGTTATCAGCGCCCTTGTGGGGCGCTGCTGCCCTTGCCCAATATGCCCGGCC
AGAGGCCGGATAGCTGGTCTATTCGCTGCGCTAGGCTACACACCGCCCCACCGCTGCGCGGCAGGGGGAA
AGGCGGGCAAAGCCCGCTAAACCCCACACCAAACCCCGCAGAAATACGCTGGAGCGCTTTTAGCCGCTTT
AGCGGCCTTTCCCCCTACCCGAAGGGTGGGGGCGCGTGTGCAGCCCCGCAGGGCCTGTCTCGGTCGATCA
TTCAGCCCGGCTCATCCTTCTGGCGTGGCGGCAGACCGAACAAGGCGCGGTCGTGGTCGCGTTCAAGGTA
CGCATCCATTGCCGCCATGAGCCGATCCTCCGGCCACTCGCTGCTGTTCACCTTGGCCAAAATCATGGCC
CCCACCAGCACCTTGCGCCTTGTTTCGTTCTTGCGCTCTTGCTGCTGTTCCCTTGCCCGCACCCGCTGAA
TTTCGGCATTGATTCGCGCTCGTTGTTCTTCGAGCTTGGCCAGCCGATCCGCCGCCTTGTTGCTCCCCTT
AACCATCTTGACACCCCATTGTTAATGTGCTGTCTCGTAGGCTATCATGGAGGCACAGCGGCGGCAATCC
CGACCCTACTTTGTAGGGGAGGGCGCACTTACCGGTTTCTCTTCGAGAAACTGGCCTAACGGCCACCCTT
CGGGCGGTGCGCTCTCCGAGGGCCATTGCATGGAGCCGAAAAGCAAAAGCAACAGCGAGGCAGCATGGCG
ATTTATCACCTTACGGCGAAAACCGGCAGCAGGTCGGGCGGCCAATCGGCCAGGGCCAAGGCCGACTACA
TCCAGCGCGAAGGCAAGTATGCCCGCGACATGGATGAAGTCTTGCACGCCGAATCCGGGCACATGCCGGA
GTTCGTCGAGCGGCCCGCCGACTACTGGGATGCTGCCGACCTGTATGAACGCGCCAATGGGCGGCTGTTC
AAGGAGGTCGAATTTGCCCTGCCGGTCGAGCTGACCCTCGACCAGCAGAAGGCGCTGGCGTCCGAGTTCG
CCCAGCACCTGACCGGTGCCGAGCGCCTGCCGTATACGCTGGCCATCCATGCCGGTGGCGGCGAGAACCC
GCACTGCCACCTGATGATCTCCGAGCGGATCAATGACGGCATCGAGCGGCCCGCCGCTCAGTGGTTCAAG
CGGTACAACGGCAAGACCCCGGAGAAGGGCGGGGCACAGAAGACCGAAGCGCTCAAGCCCAAGGCATGGC
TTGAGCAGACCCGCGAGGCATGGGCCGACCATGCCAACCGGGCATTAGAGCGGGCTGGCCACGACGCCCG
CATTGACCACAGAACACTTGAGGCGCAGGGCATCGAGCGCCTGCCCGGTGTTCACCTGGGGCCGAACGTG
GTGGAGATGGAAGGCCGGGGCATCCGCACCGACCGGGCAGACGTGGCCCTGAACATCGACACCGCCAACG
CCCAGATCATCGACTTACAGGAATACCGGGAGGCAATAGACCATGAACGCAATCGACAGAGTGAAGAAAT
CCAGAGGCATCAACGAGTTAGCGGAGCAGATCGAACCGCTGGCCCAGAGCATGGCGACACTGGCCGACGA
AGCCCGGCAGGTCATGAGCCAGACCCAGCAGGCCAGCGAGGCGCAGGCGGCGGAGTGGCTGAAAGCCCAG
CGCCAGACAGGGGCGGCATGGGTGGAGCTGGCCAAAGAGTTGCGGGAGGTAGCCGCCGAGGTGAGCAGCG
CCGCGCAGAGCGCCCGGAGCGCGTCGCGGGGGTGGCACTGGAAGCTATGGCTAACCGTGATGCTGGCTTC
CATGATGCCTACGGTGGTGCTGCTGATCGCATCGTTGCTCTTGCTCGACCTGACGCCACTGACAACCGAG
GACGGCTCGATCTGGCTGCGCTTGGTGGCCCGATGAAGAACGACAGGACTTTGCAGGCCATAGGCCGACA
GCTCAAGGCCATGGGCTGTGAGCGCTTCGATATCGGCGTCAGGGACGCCACCACCGGCCAGATGATGAAC
CGGGAATGGTCAGCCGCCGAAGTGCTCCAGAACACGCCATGGCTCAAGCGGATGAATGCCCAGGGCAATG
ACGTGTATATCAGGCCCGCCGAGCAGGAGCGGCATGGTCTGGTGCTGGTGGACGACCTCAGCGAGTTTGA
CCTGGATGACATGAAAGCCGAGGGCCGGGAGCCTGCCCTGGTAGTGGAAACCAGCCCGAAGAACTATCAG
GCATGGGTCAAGGTGGCCGACGCCGCAGGCGGTGAACTTCGGGGGCAGATTGCCCGGACGCTGGCCAGCG
AGTACGACGCCGACCCGGCCAGCGCCGACAGCCGCCACTATGGCCGCTTGGCGGGCTTCACCAACCGCAA
GGACAAGCACACCACCCGCGCCGGTTATCAGCCGTGGGTGCTGCTGCGTGAATCCAAGGGCAAGACCGCC
ACCGCTGGCCCGGCGCTGGTGCAGCAGGCTGGCCAGCAGATCGAGCAGGCCCAGCGGCAGCAGGAGAAGG
CCCGCAGGCTGGCCAGCCTCGAACTGCCCGAGCGGCAGCTTAGCCGCCACCGGCGCACGGCGCTGGACGA
GTACCGCAGCGAGATGGCCGGGCTGGTCAAGCGCTTCGGTGATGACCTCAGCAAGTGCGACTTTATCGCC
GCGCAGAAGCTGGCCAGCCGGGGCCGCAGTGCCGAGGAAATCGGCAAGGCCATGGCCGAGGCCAGCCCAG
CGCTGGCAGAGCGCAAGCCCGGCCACGAAGCGGATTACATCGAGCGCACCGTCAGCAAGGTCATGGGTCT
GCCCAGCGTCCAGCTTGCGCGGGCCGAGCTGGCACGGGCACCGGCACCCCGCCAGCGAGGCATGGACAGG
GGCGGGCCAGATTTCAGCATGTAGTGCTTGCGTTGGTACTCACGCCTGTTATACTATGAGTACTCACGCA
CAGAAGGGGGTTTTATGGAATACGAAAAAAGCGCTTCAGGGTCGGTCTACCTGATCAAAAGTGACAAGGG
CTATTGGTTGCCCGGTGGCTTTGGTTATACGTCAAACAAGGCCGAGGCTGGCCGCTTTTCAGTCGCTGAT
ATGGCCAGCCTTAACCTTGACGGCTGCACCTTGTCCTTGTTCCGCGAAGACAAGCCTTTCGGCCCCGGCA
AGTTTCTCGGTGACTGATATGAAAGACCAAAAGGACAAGCAGACCGGCGACCTGCTGGCCAGCCCTGACG
CTGTACGCCAAGCGCGATATGCCGAGCGCATGAAGGCCAAAGGGATGCGTCAGCGCAAGTTCTGGCTGAC
CGACGACGAATACGAGGCGCTGCGCGAGTGCCTGGAAGAACTCAGAGCGGCGCAGGGCGGGGGTAGTGAC
CCCGCCAGCGCCTAACCACCAACTGCCTGCAAAGGAGGCAATCAATGGCTACCCATAAGCCTATCAATAT
TCTGGAGGCGTTCGCAGCAGCGCCGCCACCGCTGGACTACGTTTTGCCCAACATGGTGGCCGGTACGGTC
GGGGCGCTGGTGTCGCCCGGTGGTGCCGGTAAATCCATGCTGGCCCTGCAACTGGCCGCACAGATTGCAG
GCGGGCCGGATCTGCTGGAGGTGGGCGAACTGCCCACCGGCCCGGTGATCTACCTGCCCGCCGAAGACCC
GCCCACCGCCATTCATCACCGCCTGCACGCCCTTGGGGCGCACCTCAGCGCCGAGGAACGGCAAGCCGTG
GCTGACGGCCTGCTGATCCAGCCGCTGATCGGCAGCCTGCCCAACATCATGGCCCCGGAGTGGTTCGACG
GCCTCAAGCGCGCCGCCGAGGGCCGCCGCCTGATGGTGCTGGACACGCTGCGCCGGTTCCACATCGAGGA
AGAAAACGCCAGCGGCCCCATGGCCCAGGTCATCGGTCGCATGGAGGCCATCGCCGCCGATACCGGGTGC
TCTATCGTGTTCCTGCACCATGCCAGCAAGGGCGCGGCCATGATGGGCGCAGGCGACCAGCAGCAGGCCA
GCCGGGGCAGCTCGGTACTGGTCGATAACATCCGCTGGCAGTCCTACCTGTCGAGCATGACCAGCGCCGA
GGCCGAGGAATGGGGTGTGGACGACGACCAGCGCCGGTTCTTCGTCCGCTTCGGTGTGAGCAAGGCCAAC
TATGGCGCACCGTTCGCTGATCGGTGGTTCAGGCGGCATGACGGCGGGGTGCTCAAGCCCGCCGTGCTGG
AGAGGCAGCGCAAGAGCAAGGGGGTGCCCCGTGGTGAAGCCTAAGAACAAGCACAGCCTCAGCCACGTCC
GGCACGACCCGGCGCACTGTCTGGCCCCCGGCCTGTTCCGTGCCCTCAAGCGGGGCGAGCGCAAGCGCAG
CAAGCTGGACGTGACGTATGACTACGGCGACGGCAAGCGGATCGAGTTCAGCGGCCCGGAGCCGCTGGGC
GCTGATGATCTGCGCATCCTGCAAGGGCTGGTGGCCATGGCTGGGCCTAATGGCCTAGTGCTTGGCCCGG
AACCCAAGACCGAAGGCGGACGGCAGCTCCGGCTGTTCCTGGAACCCAAGTGGGAGGCCGTCACCGCTGA
TGCCATGGTGGTCAAAGGTAGCTATCGGGCGCTGGCAAAGGAAATCGGGGCAGAGGTCGATAGTGGTGGG
GCGCTCAAGCACATACAGGACTGCATCGAGCGCCTTTGGAAGGTATCCATCATCGCCCAGAATGGCCGCA
AGCGGCAGGGGTTTCGGCTGCTGTCGGAGTACGCCAGCGACGAGGCGGACGGGCGCCTGTACGTGGCCCT
GAACCCCTTGATCGCGCAGGCCGTCATGGGTGGCGGCCAGCATGTGCGCATCAGCATGGACGAGGTGCGG
GCGCTGGACAGCGAAACCGCCCGCCTGCTGCACCAGCGGCTGTGTGGCTGGATCGACCCCGGCAAAACCG
GCAAGGCTTCCATAGATACCTTGTGCGGCTATGTCTGGCCGTCAGAGGCCAGTGGTTCGACCATGCGCAA
GCGCCGCCAGCGGGTGCGCGAGGCGTTGCCGGAGCTGGTCGCGCTGGGCTGGACGGTAACCGAGTTCGCG
GCGGGCAAGTACGACATCACCCGGCCCAAGGCGGCAGGCTGACCCCCCCCACTCTATTGTAAACAAGACA
TTTTTATCTTTTATATTCAATGGCTTATTTTCCTGCTAATTGGTAATACCATGAAAAATACCATGCTCAG
AAAAGGCTTAACAATATTTTGAAAAATTGCCTACTGAGCGCTGCCGCACAGCTCCATAGGCCGCTTTCCT
GGCTTTGCTTCCAGATGTATGCTCTTCTGCTCCTGCATGAATTCGCGGCCGCTTCTAGAGACTAAAGACA
AGTGAGATAGCAGTGGCAATCTGGCTTTGCAATCAATGTTTCCACTAAAGCGTTTAGCGTTACTGCGGCT
AGAAGTCCTCCACCGAGGCTCCCCTGAATGGTGATATGGGGAATGGGACTGGTCATCAGTCGTCGTTTTG
CCCCCGGAGCATGACTAAAACCGATCGGCATTCCGATCACAAGAGCCGGCTGAATATGTTGTTGCTCTAT
CAGCTTACAGGCAGTGAGTAAAACAGAAGGGGCATAGCCGATCGCCAGCACACATCCTTGGGGAATCTGT
TGTAACCGCTGTTGCCAATGGTCATGGTGCCAAAAAGCTTGCTCGGCTTCCCTAAGCCCTGTGATGTGAG
GGTCGTCAATCAGCGTTTTAACCGTACATCCTAAATGAGCTAACCGAGTTTGATCAAGAGCCGCAGCCAC
AACCGGAACATCGGTGACGACTGGACACCCTGCTTTCAGTGCATCTCGTGCCGAGGCGATCGCTCCCTGA
CTCAATCGAACGGCGTTTACCAAGCTAACATCACCACAGGCCAGCACTAATTGATGTAGTAAGTGAATGG
TAATTTCAGAGTAAGCCGATAAATCCGGTAGCAGGTGTTTGAGGGATTCCTGAAAGGCTTCTGGATGAGT
TGTTGTCTCCGCATCTAGGTTCGTCCACAACTGATCGAGTTTTCCTAACCCCTCCTGGACATCCACATCA
AGCTGTTTCAGTTGGGCCAGAGCTTCCGCTTGGGTAATCTGGCAACTCTGGTCGCGTCCCAGTAATCCTT
CTAAAGCAGATGCGGTTTGGCGGAGTCGAGTAATCTGCTGAATCACAGCCTGATATTGCTGTTGCAACTG
CACCATTAGGGTGGGATCAAGGCTCTCTTCAGAATGGCTATCCAGCAGTTGCCGAATATGAGACAACTGA
AAGCCCTGCTGTTTGAGGGCAATGACTCGTTGGAGCCGTTGTACGTCCTGCTGAGTATAAAGGCGGTAGT
TGCCCTCTGAGCGTTGAACGGGGGGAAGCAATCCCAGGGTGTGGTAATGGCGCACCATGCGAGGCGTAAC
GCCACCTCCCACTGCATCTGTGAGTTCTTTAATCGTTAAGTGATTAGTCTTCATCCCTTTAGTTTACTCA
AAACCTTGACATTGACACTAATGTTAAGGTTTAGGCTGAGAAGGTAAAAATCCAAGTTAAAAAGCATGGC
TAGCCAGCTGTGGAACTGGATCCTGCCGCTGCTGATCAGCAGCCTGCTGATCAGCTTCGTGGCGTTCTAT
GGCTTCTTCGTGAAACCGAAACGCAACGGCCTGCGCCATGATCGCAAAACCGTGAGCACCGTGACCAGCG
ATGTGGGCAGCGTGAACATCACCGGCGATACCGTGGCGGATGTGATCGTGGTGGGCGCGGGCGTGGCGGG
CAGCGCGCTGGCGTATACCCTGGGCAAAGATAAACGCCGCGTGCATGTGATCGAACGCGATCTGAGCGAA
CCGGATCGCATCGTGGGCGAACTGCTGCAGCCGGGCGGCTATCTGAAACTGCTGGAACTGGGCATCGAAG
ATTGCGTGGAAGAAATCGATGCGCAGCGCGTGTATGGCTATGCGCTGTTCAAAAACGGCAAACGCATCCG
CCTGGCGTATCCGCTGGAAAAATTCCATGAAGATGTGAGCGGCCGCAGCTTCCATAACGGCCGCTTCATC
CAGCGCATGCGCGAAAAAGCGGCGAGCCTGCCGAACGTGCAGCTGGAACAGGGCACCGTGCTGAGCCTGC
TGGAAGAAAACGGCACCATCAAAGGCGTGCGCTATAAAAACAAAGCGGGCGAAGAACAGACCGCGTTCGC
GGCGCTGACCATCGTGTGCGATGGCTGCTTCAGCAACCTGCGCCGCAGCCTGTGCAACCCGCAGGTGGAA
GTGCCGAGCTGCTTCGTGGGCCTGGTGCTGGAAAACTGCAACCTGCCGTATGCGAACCATGGCCATGTGG
TGCTGGCGGATCCGAGCCCGATCCTGATGTATCCGATCAGCAGCACCGAAGTGCGCTGCCTGGTGGATGT
GCCGGGCCAGAAAGTGCCGAGCATCGCGAACGGCGAAATGAAAAACTATCTGAAAACCGTGGTGGCGCCG
CAGATGCCGCATGAAGTGTATGATAGCTTCATCGCGGCGGTGGATAAAGGCAACATCAAAAGCATGCCGA
ACCGCAGCATGCCGGCGAGCCCGTATCCGACCCCGGGCGCGCTGCTGATGGGCGATGCGTTCAACATGCG
CCATCCGCTGACCGGCGGCGGCATGACCGTGGCGCTGGCGGATATCGTGGTGCTGCGCAACCTGCTGCGC
CCGCTGCGCGATCTGAGCGATGGCGCGAGCCTGTGCAAATATCTGGAGAGCTTCTATACCCTGCGCAAAC
CGGTGGCGGCGACCATCAACACCCTGGCGAACGCGCTGTATCAGGTGTTCTGCAGCAGCGAAAACGAAGC
GCGCAACGAAATGCGCGAAGCGTGCTTCGATTATCTGGGCCTGGGCGGCATGTGCACCAGCGGCCCGGTG
AGCCTGCTGAGCGGCCTGAACCCGCGCCCGCTGACCCTGGTGTGCCATTTCTTCGCGGTGGCGGTGTATG
GCGTGATCCGCCTGCTGATCCCGTTCCCGAGCCCGAAACGCATCTGGCTGGGCGCGAAACTGATCAGCGG
CGCGAGCGGCATCATCTTCCCGATCATCAAAGCGGAAGGCGTGCGCCAGATGTTCTTCCCGGCGACCGTG
CCGGCGTATTATTATAAAGCGCCGACCGTGGGCGAAACCAAATGCAGCTAACCTAGGCTGCTGCCACCGC
TGAGCAATAACTAGCATAACCCCTTGGGGCCTCTAAACGGGTCTTGAGGGGTTTTTTGGGCGACTAGTAG
CGGCCGCTGCAGTCGACTCTAGAGCTTGAGTTAAGCTGCGCCGCGAAGCGGCGTCGGCTTGAACGAATTG
TTAGACATTATTTGCCGACTACCTTGGTGATCTCGCCTTTCACGTAGTGGACAAATTCTTCCAACTGATC
TGCGCGCGAGGCCAAGCGATCTTCTTCTTGTCCAAGATAAGCCTGTCTAGCTTCAAGTATGACGGGCTGA
TACTGGGCCGGCAGGCGCTCCATTGCCCAGTCGGCAGCGACATCCTTCGGCGCGATTTTGCCGGTTACTG
CGCTGTACCAAATGCGGGACAACGTAAGCACTACATTTCGCTCATCGCCAGCCCAGTCGGGCGGCGAGTT
CCATAGCGTTAAGGTTTCATTTAGCGCCTCAAATAGATCCTGTTCAGGAACCGGATCAAAGAGTTCCTCC
GCCGCTGGACCTACCAAGGCAACGCTATGTTCTCTTGCTTTTGTCAGCAAGATAGCCAGATCAATGTCGA
TCGTGGCTGGCTCGAAGATACCTGCAAGAATGTCATTGCGCTGCCATTCTCCAAATTGCAGTTCGCGCTT
AGCTGGATAACGCCACGGAATGATGTCGTCGTGCATAACAATGGTGACTTCTACAGCGCGGAGAATCTCG
CTCTCTCCAGGGGAAGCCGAAGTTTCCAAAAGGTCGTTGATCAAAGCTCGCCGCGTTGTTTCATCAAGCC
TTACGGTCACCGTAACCAGCAAATCAATATCACTGTGTGGCTTCAGGCCGCCATCCACTGCGGAGCCGTA
CAAATGTACGGCCAGCAACGTCGGTTCGAGATGGCGCTCGATGACGCCAACTACCTCTGATAGTTGAGTC
GATACTTCGGCGATCACCGCTTCCCTCATGATGTTTAACTTTGTTTTAGGGCGACTGCCCTGCTGCGTAA
CATCGTTGCTGCTCCATAACATCAAACATCGACCCACGGCGTAACGCGCTTGCTGCTTGGATGCCCGAGG
CATAGACTGTACCCCAAAAAAACAGTCATAACAAGCCATGAAAACCGCCACTGCGCCGTTACCACCGCTG
CGTTCGGTCAAGGTTCTGGACCAGTTGCGTGAGCGCATACGCTACTTGCATTACAGCTTACGAACCGAAC
AGGCTTATGTCCACTGGGTTCGTGCCTTCATCCGTTTCCACAGTGTGCGTCACCCGGCAACCTTGGGCAG
CAGCGAAGTCGAGGCATTTCTGTCCTGGCTGGCGAACGAGCGCAAGGTTTCGGTCTCCACGCATCGTCAG
GCATTGGCGGCCTTGCTGTTCTT
